Addgene plasmid #225199: pAX1_HS_lexA(Ind-)
Purpose: Used to create a non-inducible lexA by introducing a G85D mutation in E. coli HS
Depositing lab: Travis Wiles. Depositing organization: University of California, Irvine. Publication: Phollow reveals in situ phage transmission dynamics in the zebrafish gut microbiome at single-virion resolution. Ortiz de Ora L, Wiles ET, Zund M, Banuelos MS, Haro-Ramirez N, Suder DS, Ujagar N, Ayala-Angulo J, Trinh C, Knitter C, Gonen S, Nicholas DA, Wiles TJ. Nat Microbiol. 2025 Apr 18. doi: 10.1038/s41564-025-01981-1. PubMed 40251446.
Backbone
  Vector backbone: pAX1
  Vector type: Bacterial Expression
Growth in bacteria
  Bacterial resistance: Ampicillin, Gentamicin and Chloramphenicol
  Growth temperature: 30°C
  Growth strain: DH5alpha
  Copy number: High Copy
Gene/Insert
  Gene/Insert name: lexA homology arms
  Species: Escherichia coli
  Mutation: lexA G85D
  Cloning method: Other
Terms and licenses: Academic/Nonprofit Terms; Industry Terms: Not Available to Industry
Depositor comments: Plasmid is temperature sensitive and lost when grown at 37°C. Please visit https://doi.org/10.1101/2024.06.12.598711 for bioRxiv preprint.
How to cite: pAX1_HS_lexA(Ind-) was a gift from Travis Wiles (Addgene plasmid # 225199 ; http://n2t.net/addgene:225199 ; RRID:Addgene_225199)
