[The description below was written by a language model from this plasmid's Addgene catalogue record and pLannotate feature annotations shown in this document.]
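Description:
pAX1_HS_lexA(Ind-) is a bacterial allelic-exchange plasmid built on the pAX1 backbone and designed to replace the chromosomal lexA of Escherichia coli strain HS with a non-inducible allele. The insert consists of lexA homology arms. In the annotated 8,988-nt sequence this appears as a contiguous chromosomal segment comprising dgkA, the complete LexA coding sequence and a fragment of the downstream dinF gene. The lexA copy carries the G85D substitution. LexA represses SOS-response genes and is normally inactivated by self-cleavage after DNA damage, so an Ind- variant keeps the regulon repressed. Recombination through the flanking homology transfers the mutation to the genome.

Replication relies on a pSC101 origin paired with the temperature-sensitive Rep101(Ts) initiator, which fits the depositor's note that the plasmid is maintained at 30°C and lost at 37°C. This property lets the vector be cured after the exchange. Only fragments of a ColE1-type origin and of the R6K γ origin are detected, although the catalogue entry lists the plasmid as high copy; the record does not resolve this discrepancy. An incP oriT would permit conjugative transfer into the target strain.

Selection markers are AmpR with its own promoter, GmR downstream of a class 1 integron Pc promoter, and a chloramphenicol acetyltransferase gene with the cat promoter (annotated as a near-full-length fragment). A coding sequence annotated as the fluorescent protein hfriFP spans the sequence origin, followed by lambda t0 and rrnB T1 terminators. It may serve as a visual marker for plasmid presence or loss, but the record does not state its role or its promoter. The associated work concerns tracking phage transmission in the zebrafish gut microbiome, where blocking SOS induction is presumably relevant to prophage induction.
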