Features (pLannotate 1.2.2; 22 found; start..end, strand, type, name):
    575..669     +  terminator     lambda t0 terminator: transcription terminator from phage lambda
    679..708     +  CDS            CmR (fragment): chloramphenicol acetyltransferase confers resistance to chloramphenicol
    772..858     +  terminator     rrnB T1 terminator: Escherichia coli rrnB; transcription terminator T1 from the E. coli rrnB gene
    999..1364    +  CDS            dgkA: KDGL_ECOLI - Also known as dgk From Escherichia coli (strain K12).
   1477..2085    +  CDS            LexA: E. coli DNA-binding protein that represses genes involved in the SOS response to DNA damage; lexA; The N-terminal DNA-binding domain recognizes the 16-bp palindromic sequence 5'-CTGTATATATATACAG-3'.
   2104..2607    +  CDS            dinF (fragment): DINF_ECOLI - Experimental evidence at transcript level: Swiss-Prot protein existence level 2. From Escherichia coli (strain K12).
   2721..2789    +  CDS            lacZα (fragment): LacZα fragment of β-galactosidase; lacZ fragment
   2795..2894    -  misc_feature   bom (fragment): basis of mobility region from pBR322
   2996..3031    -  CDS            rop (fragment): Rop protein, which maintains plasmids at low copy number; rop
   3126..3230    +  promoter       AmpR promoter: bla
   3231..4091    +  CDS            AmpR: β-lactamase; bla; confers resistance to ampicillin, carbenicillin, and related antibiotics
   4262..4494    +  rep_origin     ori (fragment): high-copy-number ColE1/pMB1/pBR322/pUC origin of replication
   4500..4612    -  rep_origin     R6K γ ori (fragment): γ replication origin from E. coli plasmid R6K; requires the R6K initiator protein pi for replication
   5139..5361    +  rep_origin     pSC101 ori: low-copy replication origin that requires the Rep101 protein
   5409..6359    +  CDS            Rep101(Ts): temperature-sensitive version of the RepA protein needed for replication with the pSC101 origin (Armstrong et al., 1984); rep101 encoding an A56V mutation
   6466..6697    -  rep_origin     R6K γ ori (fragment): γ replication origin from E. coli plasmid R6K; requires the R6K initiator protein pi for replication
   6729..6837    -  oriT           oriT: incP origin of transfer
   7101..7129    +  promoter       Pc promoter: intI1 (promoter lies within the coding sequence); class 1 integron promoter
   7318..7851    +  CDS            GmR: gentamycin acetyltransferase; aacC1; confers resistance to gentamycin
   7965..8067    +  promoter       cat promoter: promoter of the E. coli cat gene encoding chloramphenicol acetyltransferase
   8068..8708    +  CDS            CmR (fragment): chloramphenicol acetyltransferase; cat; confers resistance to chloramphenicol
   8807..532     +  CDS            hfriFP (across the origin): hfriFP is a fluorescent protein published in 2013, derived from Herbaspirillum frisingense.
>Addgene plasmid #225199 | pAX1_HS_lexA(Ind-) | addgene full sequence | sequence record 446758 | Addgene NGS Result
CACTACTTTCGGTTATGGTGTTCAATGCTTTGCGAGATACCCAGATCATATGAAACAGCATGACTTTTTC
AAGAGTGCCATGCCCGAAGGTTATGTACAGGAAAGAACTATATTTTTCAAAGATGACGGGAACTACAAGA
CACGTGCTGAAGTCAAGTTTGAAGGTGATACCCTTGTTAATAGAATCGAGTTAAAAGGTATTGATTTTAA
AGAAGATGGAAACATTCTTGGACACAAATTGGAATACAACTATAACTCACACAATGTATACATCATGGCA
GACAAACAAAAGAATGGAATCAAAGTTAACTTCAAAATTAGACACAACATTGAAGATGGAAGCGTTCAAC
TAGCAGACCATTATCAACAAAATACTCCAATTGGCGATGGCCCTGTCCTTTTACCAGACAACCATTACCT
GTCCACACAATCTGCCCTTTCGAAAGATCCCAACGAAAAGAGAGACCACATGGTCCTTCTTGAGTTTGTA
ACAGCTGCTGGGATTACACATGGCATGGATGAACTATACAAATAAGCGAGCTCGTTTAAACGCTAGCTTA
ATTAGCTGAGCTTGGACTCCTGTTGATAGATCCAGTAATGACCTCAGAACTCCATCTGGATTTGTTCAGA
ACGCTCGGTTGCCGCCGGGCGTTTTTTATTGGTGAGAATCCAAGCTAGACTGCGATGAGTGGCAGGGCGG
GGCGTAATTTTTTTAAGGCAGTTATTGGTGCCCTTAAACGCCTGGGGTAATGACTCTCTAGCTTGAGGCA
TCAAATAAAACGAAAGGCTCAGTCGAAAGACTGGGCCTTTCGTTTTATCTGTTGTTTGTCGGTGAACGCT
CTCCTGAGTAGGACAAATCCGCCGCTAGGAGTCGCGAGTTTAAACCCCGGGAAATTCTGTGGTATCCGCT
CATGTTTCGCGCGGCGTTACGCAAACCCGAATCATCGGATTTAACGGTACACTGATATTGACGCTCATAA
TGTAAAAAGGTTCTTTCAATGGCCAATAATACCACTGGATTCACCCGAATTATCAAAGCTGCTGGCTATT
CCTGGAAAGGTTTACGCGCTGCATGGATCAACGAAGCGGCATTCCGTCAGGAAGGCGTAGCGGTATTGTT
GGCGGTGGTCATCGCCTGCTGGCTGGATGTGGACGCAATTACCCGCGTGCTGCTTATCAGCTCCGTGATG
CTGGTGATGATTGTGGAAATTCTCAATAGCGCCATCGAAGCAGTGGTTGACCGAATTGGCTCTGAATACC
ATGAGCTTTCCGGACGCGCTAAAGATATGGGATCCGCCGCGGTGCTGATTGCCATTATCGTCGCCGTGAT
TACCTGGTGCATTCTGTTATGGTCGCATTTTGGATAACCCTTCCAGATTTCGATAAATCTCTGGTTTATT
GTGCAGTTTATGGTTCCAAAATCGCCTTTTGCTGTATATACTCACAGCATAACTGTATATACACCCAGGG
GGCGGAATGAAAGCGTTAACGGCCAGGCAACAAGAGGTGTTTGATCTCATCCGTGATCACATCAGCCAGA
CAGGTATGCCGCCGACGCGTGCGGAAATCGCGCAGCGTTTGGGGTTCCGTTCCCCAAACGCGGCTGAAGA
ACATCTGAAGGCGCTGGCACGCAAAGGCGTTATTGAAATTGTTTCCGGCGCATCACGCGGGATTCGTCTG
TTGCAGGAAGAGGAAGAAGGGTTGCCGCTGGTAGGTCGTGTGGCTGCCGACGAACCGCTTCTGGCGCAAC
AGCATATTGAAGGTCATTATCAGGTCGATCCTTCCTTGTTCAAGCCGAATGCTGATTTCCTGCTGCGCGT
CAGCGGGATGTCGATGAAAGATATCGGCATTATGGATGGTGACTTGCTGGCAGTGCATAAAACTCAGGAT
GTACGTAACGGTCAGGTCGTTGTCGCACGTATTGATGACGAAGTTACCGTTAAGCGCCTGAAAAAACAGG
GCAATAAAGTCGAACTGTTGCCAGAAAATAGCGAGTTTAAACCAATTGTCGTTGACCTTCGTCAGCAGAG
CTTCACCATTGAAGGGCTGGCGGTTGGGGTTATTCGCAACGGCGACTGGCTGTAACATATCTCTGAGACC
GCGATGCCGCCAGGCGTCGCGGTTTGTTTTTCATCTCTCTTCATCAGGCTTGTCTGCATGGCATTCCTCA
CTTCATCTGATAAAGCACTCTGGCATCTCGCCTTACCCATGATTTTCTCCAATATCACCGTTCCGTTGCT
GGGACTGGTCGATACGGCGGTAATTGGTCATCTTGATAGCCCGGTTTATTTGGGCGGCGTGGCGGTTGGT
GCAACGGCGACCAGCTTTCTCTTTATGCTGTTGCTGTTTTTACGCATGAGCACCACCGGGCTGACTGCGC
AGGCTTATGGTGCCAAAAATCCTCAGGCATTAGCCCGTGCGCTGGTGCAACCGTTGCTGTTGGCGTTGGG
GGCTGGGGCGTTAATTGCGCTGCTGCGTACACCGATTATCGATCTGGCGCTGCATATTGTTGGCGGTAGT
GAAGCGGTCCTGGAACAGGCGCGGCGCTTTCTTGAAATCCGCTGGTTAAGCGCTCCGGCGTCGCTGGCGA
ATCTGGTATTACGGGGTCGACCAGACTCGAGTGGAGGCCGGCCCCTAGGACGACTGCAGCCCGCTTACGC
AGGGCATCCATTTATTACTCAACCGTAACCGATTTTGCCAGGTTACGCGGCTGGTCCTCTAGCTGGCGTA
ATAGCGAAGAGGCCCGCACCGATCGCCCTTCCCAACAGTTGCGCAGCCTGAATGGCGAATGGCGCCTGAT
GCGGTATTTTCTCCTTACGCATCTGTGCGGTATTTCACACCGCATATGGTGCACTCTCAGTACAATCTGC
TCTGATGCCGCATAGTTAAGCCAGCCCCGACACCCGCCAACACCCGCTGACGCGCCCTGACGGGCTTGTC
TGCTCCCGGCATCCGCTTACAGACAAGCTGTGACCGTCTCCGGGAGCTGCATGTGTCAGAGGTTTTCACC
GTCATCACCGAAACGCGCGAGACGAAAGGGCCTCGTGATACGCCTATTTTTATAGGTTAATGTCATGATA
ATAATGGTTTCTTAGACGTCAGGTGGCACTTTTCGGGGAAATGTACGCGGAACCCCTATTTGTTTATTTT
TCTAAATACATTCAAATATGTATCCGCTCATGAGACAATAACCCTGATAAATGCTTCAATAATATTGAAA
AAGGAAGAGTATGAGTATTCAACATTTCCGTGTCGCCCTTATTCCCTTTTTTGCGGCATTTTGCCTTCCT
GTTTTTGCTCACCCAGAAACGCTGGTGAAAGTAAAAGATGCTGAAGATCAGTTGGGTGCACGAGTGGGTT
ACATCGAACTGGATCTCAACAGCGGTAAGATCCTTGAGAGTTTTCGCCCCGAAGAACGTTTTCCAATGAT
GAGCACTTTTAAAGTTCTGCTATGTGGCGCGGTATTATCCCGTATTGACGCCGGGCAAGAGCAACTCGGT
CGCCGCATACACTATTCTCAGAATGACTTGGTTGAGTACTCACCAGTCACAGAAAAGCATCTTACGGATG
GCATGACAGTAAGAGAATTATGCAGTGCTGCCATAACCATGAGTGATAACACTGCGGCCAACTTACTTCT
GACAACGATCGGAGGACCGAAGGAGCTAACCGCTTTTTTGCACAACATGGGGGATCATGTAACTCGCCTT
GATCGTTGGGAACCGGAGCTGAATGAAGCCATACCAAACGACGAGCGTGACACCACGATGCCTGTAGCAA
TGGCAACAACGTTGCGCAAACTATTAACTGGCGAACTACTTACTCTAGCTTCCCGGCAACAATTAATAGA
CTGGATGGAGGCGGATAAAGTTGCAGGACCACTTCTGCGCTCGGCCCTTCCGGCTGGCTGGTTTATTGCT
GATAAATCTGGAGCCGGTGAGCGTGGGTCTCGCGGTATCATTGCAGCACTGGGGCCAGATGGTAAGCCCT
CCCGTATCGTAGTTATCTACACGACGGGGAGTCAGGCAACTATGGATGAACGAAATAGACAGATCGCTGA
GATAGGTGCCTCACTGATTAAGCATTGGTAACTGTCAGACCAAGTTTACTCATATATACTTTAGATTGAT
TTAAAACTTCATTTTTAATTTAAAAGGATCTAGGTGAAGATCCTTTTTGATAATCTCATGACCAAAATCC
CTTAACGTGAGTTTTCGTTCCACTGAGCGTCAGACCCCGTAGAAAAGATCAAAGGATCTTCTTGAGATCC
TTTTTTTCTGCGCGTAATCTGCTGCTTGCAAACAAAAAAACCACCGCTACCAGCGGTGGTTTGTTTGCCG
GATCAAGAGCTACCAACTCTTTTTCCGAAGGTAACTGGCTTCAGCAGAGCGCAGATACCAAATACTGTTC
TTCTAGTGTAGCCGTAGTTAGGCCACCACTTCAAGAACTCTGTAGCACCGCCTACATACCTCGCTCTGCT
AATCCTGTTACCAGCCGGTTGTCAGCCGTTAAGTGTTCCTGTGTCACTCAAAATTGCTTTGAGAGGCTCT
AAGGGCTTCTCAGTGCGTTACATCCCTGGCTTGTTGTCCACAACCGTTAAACCTTAAAAGCTCATGACCA
AAATCCCTTAACGTGAGTTTTCGTTCCACTGAGCGTCAGACCCCGTTGATGATACCGCTGCCTTACTGGG
TGCATTAGCCAGTCTGAATGACCTGTCACGGGATAATCCGAAGTGGTCAGACTGGAAAATCAGAGGGCAG
GAACTGCTGAACAGCAAAAAGTCAGATAGCACCACATAGCAGACCCGCCATAAAACGCCCTGAGAAGCCC
GTGACGGGCTTTTCTTGTATTATGGGTAGTTTCCTTGCATGAATCCATAAAAGGCGCCTGTAGTGCCATT
TACCCCCATTCACTGCCAGAGCCGTGAGCGCAGCGAACTGAATGTCACGAAAAAGACAGCGACTCAGGTG
CCTGATGGTCGGAGACAAAAGGAATATTCAGCGATTTGCCCGATTGCGGCCGCAACCGAGCTTGCGAGGG
TGCTACTTAAGCCTTTAGGGTTTTAAGGTCTGTTTTGTAGAGGAGCAAACAGCGTTTGCGACATCCTTTT
GTAATACTGCGGAACTGACTAAAGTAGTGAGTTATACACAGGGCTGGGATCTATTCTTTTTATCTTTTTT
TATTCTTTCTTTATTCTATAAATTATAACCACTTGAATATAAACAAAAAAAACACACAAAGGTCTAGCGG
AATTTACAGAGGGTCTAGCAGAATTTACAAGTTTTCCAGCAAAGGTCTAGCAGAATTTACAGATACCCAC
AACTCAAAGGAAAAGGACTAGTAATTATCATTGACTAGCCCATCTCAATTGGTATAGTGATTAAAATCAC
CTAGACCAATTGAGATGTATGTCTGAATTAGTTGTTTTCAAAGCAAATGAACTAGCGATTAGTCGCTATG
ACTTAACGGAGCATGAAACCAAGCTAATTTTATGCTGTGTGGCACTACTCAACCCCACGATTGAAAACCC
TACAAGGAAAGAACGGACGGTATCGTTCACTTATAACCAATACGTTCAGATGATGAACATCAGTAGGGAA
AATGCTTATGGTGTATTAGCTAAAGCAACCAGAGAGCTGATGACGAGAACTGTGGAAATCAGGAATCCTT
TGGTTAAAGGCTTTGAGATTTTCCAGTGGACAAACTATGCCAAGTTCTCAAGCGAAAAATTAGAATTAGT
TTTTAGTGAAGAGATATTGCCTTATCTTTTCCAGTTAAAAAAATTCATAAAATATAATCTGGAACATGTT
AAGTCTTTTGAAAACAAATACTCTATGAGGATTTATGAGTGGTTATTAAAAGAACTAACACAAAAGAAAA
CTCACAAGGCAAATATAGAGATTAGCCTTGATGAATTTAAGTTCATGTTAATGCTTGAAAATAACTACCA
TGAGTTTAAAAGGCTTAACCAATGGGTTTTGAAACCAATAAGTAAAGATTTAAACACTTACAGCAATATG
AAATTGGTGGTTGATAAGCGAGGCCGCCCGACTGATACGTTGATTTTCCAAGTTGAACTAGATAGACAAA
TGGATCTCGTAACCGAACTTGAGAACAACCAGATAAAAATGAATGGTGACAAAATACCAACAACCATTAC
ATCAGATTCCTACCTACATAACGGACTAAGAAAAACACTACACGATGCTTTAACTGCAAAAATTCAGCTC
ACCAGTTTTGAGGCAAAATTTTTGAGTGACATGCAAAGTAAGTATGATCTCAATGGTTCGTTCTCATGGC
TCACGCAAAAACAACGAACCACACTAGAGAACATACTGGCTAAATACGGAAGGATCTGAGGTTCTTATGG
CTCTTGTATCTATCAGTGAAGCATCAAGACTAACAAACAAAAGTAGAACAACTGTTCACCGTTACATATC
AAAGGGAAAACTGTCCATACCCATGTAAAACTTAAAACCTTAGAGGCTATTTAAGTTGCTGATTTATATT
AATTTTATTGTTCAAACATGAGAGCTTAGTACGTGAAACATGAGAGCTTAGTACGTTAGCCATGAGAGCT
TAGTACGTTAGCCATGAGGGTTTAGTTCGTTAAACATGAGAGCTTAGTACGTTAAACTTGAGAGCTTAGT
ACGTGAAACATGAGAGCTTAGTACGTACTATCAACAGGTTGAACTGCCCATGTTCTTTCCTGCGTTATCA
GAGCTTATCGGCCAGCCTCGCAGAGCAGGATTCCCGTTGAGCACCGCCAGGTGCGAATAAGGGACAGTGA
AGAAGGAACACCCGCTCGCGGGTGGGCCTACTTCACCTATCCTGCCCGGCTGACGCCGTTGGATACACCA
AGGAAAGTCTACACGAACCCTTTGGCAAAATCCTGTATATCGTGCGAAAAAGGATGGATATACCGAAAAA
ATCGCTATAATGACCCCGAAGCAGGGTTATGCAGCGGAAAGTATACCTTAAGGAATCCCCTGATACCGCT
CGCCGCAGCCGAACGACCGAGCGCAGCGGGTCAGTGAGCGAGGAAGCGGAAGAGAATTCCAAGATCCCCT
GATTCCCTTTGTCAACAGCAATGGATCGAATTGACATAAGCCTGTTCGGTTCGTAAACTGTAATGCAAGT
AGCGTATGCGCTCACGCAACTGGTCCAGAACCTTGACCGAACGCAGCGGTGGTAACGGCGCAGTGGCGGT
TTTCATGGCTTGTTATGACTGTTTTTTTGTACAGTCTATGCCTCGGGCATCCAAGCAGCAAGCGCGTTAC
GCCGTGGGTCGATGTTTGATGTTATGGAGCAGCAACGATGTTACGCAGCAGCAACGATGTTACGCAGCAG
GGCAGTCGCCCTAAAACAAAGTTAGGTGGCTCAAGTATGGGCATCATTCGCACATGTAGGCTCGGCCCTG
ACCAAGTCAAATCCATGCGGGCTGCTCTTGATCTTTTCGGTCGTGAGTTCGGAGACGTAGCCACCTACTC
CCAACATCAGCCGGACTCCGATTACCTCGGGAACTTGCTCCGTAGTAAGACATTCATCGCGCTTGCTGCC
TTCGACCAAGAAGCGGTTGTTGGCGCTCTCGCGGCTTACGTTCTGCCCAAGTTTGAGCAGCCGCGTAGTG
AGATCTATATCTATGATCTCGCAGTCTCCGGCGAGCACCGGAGGCAGGGCATTGCCACCGCGCTCATCAA
TCTCCTCAAGCATGAGGCCAACGCGCTTGGTGCTTATGTGATCTACGTGCAAGCAGATTACGGTGACGAT
CCCGCAGTGGCTCTCTATACAAAGTTGGGCATACGGGAAGAAGTGATGCACTTTGATATCGACCCAAGTA
CCGCCACCTAACTCTAGACAATATCGATACCTGTGACGGAAGATCACTTCGCAGAATAAATAAATCCTGG
TGTCCCTGTTGATACCGGGAAGCCCTGGGCCAACTTTTGGCGAAAATGAGACGTTGATCGGCACGTAAGA
GGTTCCAACTTTCACCATAATGAAATAAGATCACTACCGGGCGTATTTTTTGAGTTGTCGAGATTTTCAG
GAGCTAAGGAAGCTAAAATGGAGAAAAAAATCACTGGATATACCACCGTTGATATATCCCAATGGCATCG
TAAAGAACATTTTGAGGCATTTCAGTCAGTTGCTCAATGTACCTATAACCAGACCGTTCAGCTGGATATT
ACGGCCTTTTTAAAGACCGTAAAGAAAAATAAGCACAAGTTTTATCCGGCCTTTATTCACATTCTTGCCC
GCCTGATGAATGCTCATCCGGAATTACGTATGGCAATGAAAGACGGTGAGCTGGTGATATGGGATAGTGT
TCACCCTTGTTACACCGTTTTCCATGAGCAAACTGAAACGTTTTCATCGCTCTGGAGTGAATACCACGAC
GATTTCCGGCAGTTTCTACACATATATTCGCAAGATGTGGCGTGTTACGGTGAAAACCTGGCCTATTTCC
CTAAAGGGGTTATTGAGAATATGTTTTTCGTCTCAGCCAATCCCTGGGTGAGTTTCACCAGTTTTGATTT
AAACGTGGCCAATATGGACAACTTCTTCGCCCCCGTTTTCACCATGGGCAAATATTATACGCAAGGCGAC
AAGGTGCTGATGCCGCTGGCGATTCAGGTTCATCATGCCGTTTGTGATGGCTTCCATGTCGGCAGAATGC
TTAATGAATTACAACAGTACTGCGATGAACTAGTCTTTGGCAGTTTATTCTTGACATGTAGTGAGGGGGC
TGGTATAATCACATAGTACTGTTCGGGTACCTAGAATTAAAGAGGAGAAATTAAGCATGCGTAAAGGAGA
AGAACTTTTCACTGGAGTTGTCCCAATTCTTGTTGAATTAGATGGTGATGTTAATGGGCACAAATTTTCT
GTCAGTGGAGAGGGTGAAGGTGATGCAACATACGGAAAACTTACCCTTAAATTTATTTGCACTACTGGAA
AACTACCTGTTCCATGGCCAACACTTGT
